Addgene plasmid #117034: SG-C-Int-5
Purpose: Constitutive integrase cassette - Bxb1-Tp901
Depositing lab: Jerome Bonnet. Depositing organization: CNRS UMR 5048, INSERM U1054, Centre de Biochimie Structurale. Publication: Hierarchical composition of reliable recombinase logic devices. Guiziou S, Mayonove P, Bonnet J. Nat Commun. 2019 Jan 28;10(1):456. doi: 10.1038/s41467-019-08391-y. PubMed 30692530.
Backbone
  Vector backbone: J66100
  Backbone size w/o insert (bp): 2327
  Vector type: Synthetic Biology
Growth in bacteria
  Bacterial resistance: Ampicillin, 100 μg/mL
  Growth temperature: 37°C
  Growth strain: DH5alpha
  Copy number: High Copy
Gene/Insert
  Gene/Insert name: Constitutive integrase cassette - Bxb1-Tp901
  Species: Synthetic
  Insert size (bp): 4038
  Cloning method: Gibson Cloning
Terms and licenses: Academic/Nonprofit Terms; Industry Terms: Not Available to Industry
Depositor comments: Please note that some discrepancies were found between Addgene's quality control result and the depositor's provided Genbank sequence. The depositor noted that these discrepancies do NOT affect plasmid function.
How to cite: SG-C-Int-5 was a gift from Jerome Bonnet (Addgene plasmid # 117034 ; http://n2t.net/addgene:117034 ; RRID:Addgene_117034)
