[The description below was written by a language model from this plasmid's Addgene catalogue record and pLannotate feature annotations shown in this document.]
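Description:
SG-C-Int-5 is a bacterial synthetic-biology plasmid built on the J66100 backbone, carrying a roughly 4 kb synthetic insert described as a constitutive integrase cassette for Bxb1 and TP901. It is maintained in E. coli as a high-copy plasmid through a ColE1/pUC-type origin of replication and is selected with ampicillin via a β-lactamase gene driven by its own bla promoter. The insert was assembled by Gibson cloning, and the sequenced construct totals about 6.4 kb.

The automated annotation does not label the two integrase coding sequences themselves, but it picks out regulatory elements consistent with two separate constitutive expression units. A short fragment matching the trc promoter lies near the start of the record, followed about 1.6 kb downstream by the rrnB T1 and T7Te terminators. A fragment matching the strong constitutive Registry promoter J23119 sits further along, ahead of a second unannotated stretch. These gaps are plausibly where the Bxb1 and TP901 serine integrase genes lie, although the record does not state which integrase is under which promoter, and both promoter matches are only partial, so their exact identities are uncertain. Additional terminators (lambda t0 and a putative bacterial terminator) and a cat promoter remnant flank the backbone elements, likely insulating the origin and marker from read-through.

Serine integrases such as Bxb1 and TP901 catalyse irreversible recombination between attB and attP sites, inverting or excising the DNA between them. Supplying both enzymes constitutively allows recombinase-based logic devices to be tested in the state corresponding to both inputs being present. The depositor notes some discrepancies between the quality-control sequence and the provided reference, which are reported not to affect function.
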