Features (pLannotate 1.2.2; 10 found; start..end, strand, type, name):
     81..105     +  promoter       trc promoter (fragment): strong E. coli promoter; hybrid between the trp and lac UV5 promoters
   1685..1756    +  terminator     rrnB T1 terminator: transcription terminator T1 from the E. coli rrnB gene
   1772..1799    +  terminator     T7Te terminator: phage T7 early transcription terminator
   3511..3535    +  promoter       J23119(SpeI) promoter (fragment): bacterial promoter (Registry of Standard Biological Parts BBa J23119) modified to end with an SpeI site
   4289..4896    -  rep_origin     ori: high-copy-number ColE1/pMB1/pBR322/pUC origin of replication
   4994..5028    -  terminator     lambda t0 terminator: minimal transcription terminator from phage lambda (Scholtissek and Grosse, 1987)
   5104..5173    +  promoter       AmpR promoter: bla
   5176..6036    +  CDS            AmpR: β-lactamase; bla; confers resistance to ampicillin, carbenicillin, and related antibiotics
   6040..6142    -  promoter       cat promoter: promoter of the E. coli cat gene encoding chloramphenicol acetyltransferase
   6319..6362    -  terminator     bacterial terminator: putative bacterial transcription terminator
>Addgene plasmid #117034 | SG-C-Int-5 | addgene full sequence | sequence record 228423 | Addgene NGS Result
GATACTGTTACTTACCGATTATTGTGAAGAACCAGACCGTTTGTTGTAGCACACTCGGCGAAAATCTGAA
TAGTAACTTCTTGACAATTAATCATCCGGCTCGTAATTTATGTGGAAAAGAGGAGAAATACTAG
[1500 nt withheld, positions 135-1634]
TAAATAAGTTGTGCCGTATCCAGCGGTTACCAATAATAGTCTCCAGGCATCAAATAAAACGAAAGGCTCA
GTCGAAAGACTGGGCCTTTCGTTTTATCTGTTGTTTGTCGGTGAACGCTCTCTACTAGAGTCACACTGGC
TCACCTTCGGGTGGGCCTTTCTGCGTTTATATAGTAAAGTTCCAATAAGACTCCAGGTATCTGTCCGTGT
AAAAAAGAGTATTGACTTCGCATCTTTTTGTACCTTAATGTGTGGATCACACAGGAAAGTACTAGATGAC
TAAGAAAGTAGCAATCTATACACGAGTATCCACTACTAACCAAGCAGAGGAAGGCTTCTCAATTGATGAG
CAAATTGACCGTTTAACAAAATATGCTGAAGCAATGGGGTGGCAAGTATCTGATACTTATACTGATGCTG
GTTTTTCAGGGGCCAAACTTGAACGCCCAGCAATGCAAAGATTAATCAACGATATCGAGAATAAAGCTTT
TGATACAGTTCTTGTATATAAGCTAGACCGCCTTTCACGTAGTGTAAGAGATACTCTTTATCTTGTTAAG
GATGTGTTCACAAAAAATAAAATAGACTTTATCTCGCTTAATGAAAGTATTGATACTTCTTCTGCTATGG
GTAGCTTGTTTCTCACTATTCTTTCTGCAATTAATGAGTTTGAAAGAGAGAATATAAAAGAACGCATGAC
TATGGGTAAACTAGGGCGAGCGAAATCTGGTAAGTCTATGATGTGGACTAAGACAGCTTTTGGGTATTAC
CACAACAGAAAGACAGGTATATTAGAAATTGTTCCTTTACAAGCTACAATAGTTGAACAAATATTCACTG
ATTATTTATCAGGAATATCACTTACAAAATTAAGAGATAAACTCAATGAATCTGGACACATCGGTAAAGA
TATACCGTGGTCTTATCGTACCCTAAGACAAACACTTGATAATCCAGTTTACTGTGGTTATATCAAATTT
AAGGACAGCCTATTTGAAGGTATGCACAAACCAATTATCCCTTATGAGACTTATTTAAAAGTTCAAAAAG
AGCTAGAAGAAAGACAACAGCAGACTTATGAAAGAAATAACAACCCTAGACCTTTCCAAGCTAAATATAT
GCTGTCAGGGATGGCAAGGTGCGGTTACTGTGGAGCACCTTTAAAAATTGTTCTTGGCCACAAAAGAAAA
GATGGAAGCCGCACTATGAAATATCACTGTGCAAATAGATTTCCTCGAAAAACAAAAGGAATTACAGTAT
ATAATGACAATAAAAAGTGTGATTCAGGAACTTATGATTTAAGTAATTTAGAAAATACTGTTATTGACAA
CCTGATTGGATTTCAAGAAAATAATGACTCCTTATTGAAAATTATCAATGGCAACAACCAACCTATTCTT
GATACTTCGTCATTTAAAAAGCAAATTTCACAGATCGATAAAAAAATACAAAAGAACTCTGATTTGTACC
TAAATGATTTTATCACTATGGATGAGTTGAAAGATCGTACTGATTCCCTTCAGGCTGAGAAAAAGCTGCT
TAAAGCTAAGATTAGCGAAAATAAATTTAATGACTCTACTGATGTTTTTGAGTTAGTTAAAACTCAGTTG
GGCTCAATTCCGATTAATGAACTATCATATGATAATAAAAAGAAAATCGTCAACAACCTTGTATCAAAGG
TTGATGTTACTGCTGATAATGTAGATATCATATTTAAATTCCAACTCGCTACCGGTTAAATTGAACCTCT
ACTACGAGTGAGTTGAGATTACAGCCTTACTCGGTACCAAATTCCAGAAAAGAGACGCTTTCGAGCGTCT
TTTTTCGTTTTGGTCCCTTACGCTATTATTGAAGCCAGTCTGTTACCGAAGTGAAATTGACGGCTAGCTC
AGTCCTAGGTACAGTGCTAGCCAGAGGAAGGAGGCTCGAACGATTACGGATTGCTCTACTGTGACTGAAG
TTTACAACCCAATTATTGAAGGCCGCTAACGCGGCCTTTTTTTGTTTCTGGTCTCCCTGAGGCACAGAGA
TTTACTTTATTCACGACTTCAGATACGCACAGCTAACACCACGTCGTCCCTATCTGCTGCCCTAGGTCTA
TGAGTGGTTGCTGGATAACTTTACGGGCATGCATAAGGCTCGTATGATATATTCAGGGAGACCACAACGG
TTTCCCTCTACAAATAATTTTGTTTAACTTTAGTAATTTCAACAAAATAACTAGGATTCGAAATACGGTC
TACTACAGAAGGGTGGTTTATCTTACTCAACGACGAACAATAAGGCCTCCCTAACGGGGGGCCTTTTTTA
TTGATAACAAAAAGATTTCCCTCGTCACGCAGTAAGTATTTATCGTAGAAGATCACTTTTATCGGTTTCC
AGAACAGGTAAGAGCCAATAGTGATTACTTCGCGTTATGCAGGCTTCCTCGCTCACTGACTCGCTGCGCT
CGGTCGTTCGGCTGCGGCGAGCGGTATCAGCTCACTCAAAGGCGGTAATCCTAGCTAGGGCGTTCGGCTG
CGGCGAGCGGTATCAGCTCACTCAAAGGCGGTAATACGGTTATCCACAGAATCAGGGGATAACGCAGGAA
AGAACATGTGAGCAAAAGGCCAGCAAAAGGCCAGGAACCGTAAAAAGGCCGCGTTGCTGGCGTTTTTCCA
TAGGCTCCGCCCCCCTGACGAGCATCACAAAAATCGACGCTCAAGTCAGAGGTGGCGAAACCCGACAGGA
CTATAAAGATACCAGGCGTTTCCCCCTGGAAGCTCCCTCGTGCGCTCTCCTGTTCCGACCCTGCCGCTTA
CCGGATACCTGTCCGCCTTTCTCCCTTCGGGAAGCGTGGCGCTTTCTCATAGCTCACGCTGTAGGTATCT
CAGTTCGGTGTAGGTCGTTCGCTCCAAGCTGGGCTGTGTGCACGAACCCCCCGTTCAGCCCGACCGCTGC
GCCTTATCCGGTAACTATCGTCTTGAGTCCAACCCGGTAAGACACGACTTATCGCCACTGGCAGCAGCCA
CTGGTAACAGGAAGCAGCCACTGGTAACAGGATTAGCAGAGCGAGGTATGTAGGCGGTGCTACAGAGTTC
TTGAAGTGGTGGCCTAACTACGGCTACACTAGAAGGACAGTATTTGGTATCTGCGCTCTGCTGAAGCCAG
TTACCTTCGGAAAAAGAGTTGGTAGCTCTTGATCCGGCAAACAAACCACCGCTGGTAGCGGTGGTTTTTT
GTTTGCAAGCAGCAGATTACGCGCAGAAAAAAAGGATCTCAAGAAGATCCTTTGATCTTTTCTACGGGGT
CTGACGCTCAGTGGAACGAAAACTCACGTTAAGGGATTTTGGTCATGACTTGTGCTTGGATTCTCACCAA
TAAAAAACGCCCGGCGGCAACCGAGCGTTCTGAACAAATCCAGATGGAGTTCTGAGGTCATTACTGGATC
TATCAGCAGGAGTCCAAGCGAGCTCGATATCACTAAATACATTCAAATATCTATCCGCTCATGAGACAAT
AACCCTGATAAATGCTTCAATAATATTGAAAAAGGAAGAATATGAGTATTCAACATTTCCGTGTCGCCCT
TATTCCCTTTTTTGCGGCATTTTGCCTTCCTGTTTTTGCTCACCCAGAAACGCTGGTGAAAGTAAAAGAT
GCCGAAGATCAGTTGGGTGCACGTGTGGGTTACATCGAACTGGACCTCAACAGCGGTAAGATTCTTGAGA
GTTTTCGCCCCGAAGAACGTTTCCCAATGATGAGCACTTTTAAAGTTCTGCTCTGTGGCGCGGTATTATC
CCGTATTGACGCCGGGCAAGAGCAACTCGGTCGCCGCATACACTATTCTCAGAATGACTTGGTTGAGTAC
TCACCAGTCACAGAAAAGCATCTTACGGACGGCATGACAGTACGCGAATTATGCAGCGCTGCCATAACCA
TGAGTGATAACACGGCGGCCAACTTACTTCTGACAACGATCGGAGGACCGAAGGAGCTTACCGCTTTTTT
GCACAACATGGGTGATCATGTAACTCGCCTTGATCGTTGGGAACCGGAGCTGAATGAAGCCATACCAAAC
GACGAGCGTGACACCACGATGCCTGTAGCTATGGCAACAACGTTGCGCAAACTCTTAACTGGCGAACTTC
TTACTCTCGCTTCCCGGCAACAATTAATAGACTGGATGGAGGCGGATAAAGTTGCAGGACCACTTCTGCG
CTCGGCCCTTCCGGCTGGCTGGTTTATTGCTGATAAATCTGGAGCCGGTGAGCGTGGGTCTCGCGGTATC
ATTGCAGCACTGGGGCCAGATGGTAAGCCCTCCCGTATCGTAGTTATCTACACGACGGGGAGTCAGGCAA
CTATGGATGAACGAAATAGACAGATCGCTGAGATAGGTGCCTCCCTGATTAAGCATTGGTAATAATTTAG
CTTCCTTAGCTCCTGAAAATCTCGATAACTCAAAAAATACGCCCGGTAGTGATCTTATTTCATTATGGTG
AAAGTTGGAACCTCTTACGTGCCGATCAACGTCTCATTTTCGCCAGATATCGACGTCTAAGAAACCATTA
TTATCATGACATTAACCTATAAAAATAGGCGTATCACGAGGCCCTTTCGTCTTCACCTCGAGTGCCACCT
GACGTCTAAGAAACCATTATTATCATGACATTAACCTATAAAAATAGGCGTATCACGAGGCAGAATTTCA
GATAAAAAAAATCCTTAGCTTTCGCTAAGGATGATTTCTGGA
